>Addgene plasmid #114597 | pBEAST-BenR | addgene full sequence | sequence record 225522 | Addgene NGS Result
CGCCTGATGCGTGAACGTGACGGACGTAACCACCGCGACATGTGTGTGCTGTTCCGCTGGCTCGGATACC
CTTACTCTGTTGAAAACGAATAGATAGGTTAAGGAACGGTTATTTCTGCGTAGATCTATCTTACACAGCA
TCACACTGGCTCACCTTCGGGTGGGCCTTTCTGCGTTTATATACTAGAGAGAGAATATAAAAAGCCAGAT
TATTAATCCGGCTTTTTTATTATTTAGGCAACTGAAACGATTCGGATCCTGTATTACTATTCTTATGAGC
TAACACCGTGCGTGTTGACAATTTTACCTCTGGCGGTGATAATGGTTGCAGCTAGCAATAATTTTGTTTA
ACTTTAAGAAGAGATATGATGGAATCTCGTCTGCTGTCTGAACGTTCTTCTGTTTTCCACCACGCTGACC
CGTACGCTGTTTCTGACTACGTTAACCAGCACGTTGGTCAGCACTGCATCGGTCTGTCTCGTACCACCCA
CCCGCAGGCTTCTCTGTCTCACCGTAAATTCGCTGAACTGGACCTGTGCCGTATCTCTTACGGTGGTTCT
GTTCGTGTTACCTCTCCGGCTCTGGAAACCATCTACCACCTGCAGGTTCTGCTGAACGGTAACTGCCTGT
GGCGTGGTCACAAACGTGAACAGCACCTGGTTCCGGGTGAACTGCTGCTGATCAACCCGGACGACCCGGT
TGACCTGACCTACTCTGAAGACTGCGAAAAATTCATCCTGAAAGTTCCGACCCGTCTGCTGGACTCTATC
TGCGACGAACAGCGTTGGCAGCGTCCGGACGGTGGTGTTCGTTTCCTGCGTAACCACTACCGTCTGGACG
AACTGGACGGTTTCGTTAACCTGCTGGCTATGGTTTGCCACGAAGCTGAAGTTTCTGACTCTCTGCCGCG
TGTTCAGGGTCACTACTCTCAGATCGTTGCTTCTAAACTGCTGACCCTGATGTCTACCAACATCCGTCGT
GAATCTCTGTCTGCTCCGCAGGCTGGTCTGGAACGTATCCTGGACTACATCGAACGTAACCTGAAACTGG
AACTGTCTGCTGAAGTTCTGGCTGAACAGGCTTGCATGTCTCTGCGTTCTCTGTACGCTCTGTTCGACCA
GCACCTGGGTATCACCCCGAAACACTACGTTCGTCAGCGTAAACTGGAACGTGTTCACGCTTGCCTGTCT
GACCCGACCTGCGGTGTTCGTTCTGTTACCGAACTGGCTCTGGACTACGGTTTCCTGCACCTGGGTCGTT
TCTCTGAAATCTACCGTCAGCAGTTCGGTGAACTGCCGTCTCAGACCTTCAAACGTCGTGCTTAAGCTTA
CTTTATCTGAGAATAGTCAATCTTCGGAAATCCCAGGTGGCATGCTAAAAGTCTCGTAAAGCGTTCTATC
AATAACCCGTTGGTGCCAGGCATCAAATAAAACGAAAGGCTCAGTCGAAAGACTGGGCCTTTCGTTTTAT
CTGTTGTTTGTCGGTGAACGCTCTCTACTAGAGTCACACTGGCTCACCTTCGGGTGGGCCTTTCTGCGTT
TATACCGTCTCAGAATCGGCCGTGAACAATAAAATAGTTTCGGTATTATTGACCACTTCCGAGTAGAATC
GTGCTTCAGTAAGAGTCGACCGATGCCCTTGAGAGCCTTCAACCCAGTCAGCTCCTTCCGGTGGGCGCGG
GGCATGACTATCGTCGCCGCACTTATGACTGTCTTCTTTATCATGCAACTCGTAGGACAGGTGCCGGCAG
CGCTCTTCCGCTTCCTCGCTCACTGACTCGCTGCGCTCGGTCGTTCGGCTGCGGCGAGCGGTATCAGCTC
ACTCAAAGGCGGTAATACGGTTATCCACAGAATCAGGGGATAACGCAGGAAAGAACATGTGAGCAAAAGG
CCAGCAAAAGGCCAGGAACCGTAAAAAGGCCGCGTTGCTGGCGTTTTTCCATAGGCTCCGCCCCCCTGAC
GAGCATCACAAAAATCGACGCTCAAGTCAGAGGTGGCGAAACCCGACAGGACTATAAAGATACCAGGCGT
TTCCCCCTGGAAGCTCCCTCGTGCGCTCTCCTGTTCCGACCCTGCCGCTTACCGGATACCTGTCCGCCTT
TCTCCCTTCGGGAAGCGTGGCGCTTTCTCATAGCTCACGCTGTAGGTATCTCAGTTCGGTGTAGGTCGTT
CGCTCCAAGCTGGGCTGTGTGCACGAACCCCCCGTTCAGCCCGACCGCTGCGCCTTATCCGGTAACTATC
GTCTTGAGTCCAACCCGGTAAGACACGACTTATCGCCACTGGCAGCAGCCACTGGTAACAGGATTAGCAG
AGCGAGGTATGTAGGCGGTGCTACAGAGTTCTTGAAGTGGTGGCCTAACTACGGCTACACTAGAAGAACA
GTATTTGGTATCTGCGCTCTGCTGAAGCCAGTTACCTTCGGAAAAAGAGTTGGTAGCTCTTGATCCGGCA
AACAAACCACCGCTGGTAGCGGTGGTTTTTTTGTTTGCAAGCAGCAGATTACGCGCAGAAAAAAAGGATC
TCAAGAAGATCCTTTGATCTTTTCTACGGGGTCTGACGCTCAGTGGAACGAAAACTCACGTTAAGGGATT
TTGGTCATGAGATTATCAAAAAGGATCTTCACCTAGATCCTTTTAAATTAAAAATGAAGTTTTAAATCAA
TCTAAAGTATATATGAGTAAACTTGGTCTGACAGTTACCAATGCTTAATCAGTGAGGCACCTATCTCAGC
GATCTGTCTATTTCGTTCATCCATAGTTGCCTGACTCCCCGTCGTGTAGATAACTACGATACGGGAGGGC
TTACCATCTGGCCCCAGTGCTGCAATGATACCGCGAGACCCACGCTCACCGGCTCCAGATTTATCAGCAA
TAAACCAGCCAGCCGGAAGGGCCGAGCGCAGAAGTGGTCCTGCAACTTTATCCGCCTCCATCCAGTCTAT
TAATTGTTGCCGGGAAGCTAGAGTAAGTAGTTCGCCAGTTAATAGTTTGCGCAACGTTGTTGCCATTGCT
ACAGGCATCGTGGTGTCACGCTCGTCGTTTGGTATGGCTTCATTCAGCTCCGGTTCCCAACGATCAAGGC
GAGTTACATGATCCCCCATGTTGTGCAAAAAAGCGGTTAGCTCCTTCGGTCCTCCGATCGTTGTCAGAAG
TAAGTTGGCCGCAGTGTTATCACTCATGGTTATGGCAGCACTGCATAATTCTCTTACTGTCATGCCATCC
GTAAGATGCTTTTCTGTGACTGGTGAGTACTCAACCAAGTCATTCTGAGAATAGTGTATGCGGCGACCGA
GTTGCTCTTGCCCGGCGTCAACACGGGATAATACCGCGCCACATAGCAGAACTTTAAAAGTGCTCATCAT
TGGAAAACGTTCTTCGGGGCGAAAACTCTCAAGGATCTTACCGCTGTTGAGATCCAGTTCGATGTAACCC
ACTCGTGCACCCAACTGATCTTCAGCATCTTTTACTTTCACCAGCGTTTCTGGGTGAGCAAAAACAGGAA
GGCAAAATGCCGCAAAAAAGGGAATAAGGGCGACACGGAAATGTTGAATACTCATACTCTTCCTTTTTCA
ATATTATTGAAGCATTTATCAGGGTTATTGTCTCATGAGCGGATACATATTTGAATGTATTTAGAAAAAT
AAACAAATAGGGGTTCCGCGCACATTTCCCCGAAAAGTGCCACCTGACGTCTAAGAAACCATTATTATCA
TGACATTAACCTATAAAAATAGGCGTATCACGAGGCCCTTTCGTCTTCAAGAATTCTGGCGAATCCTCTG
ACCAGCCAGAAAACGACCTTTCTGTGGTGAAACCGGATGCTGCAATTCAGAGCGCCAGCAAGTGGGGGAC
AGCAGAAGACCTGACCGCCGCAGAGTGGATGTTTGACATGGTGAAGACTATCGCACCATCAGCCAGAAAA
CCGAATTTTGCTGGGTGGGCTAACGATATC
Features (pLannotate 1.2.2; 10 found; start..end, strand, type, name):
    148..175     +  terminator     T7Te terminator: phage T7 early transcription terminator
    343..361     +  RBS            RBS (fragment): efficient ribosome binding site from bacteriophage T7 gene 10 (Olins and Rangwala, 1989)
    369..1319    +  CDS            xylS3: XYLS3_PSEPU - Protein predicted: Swiss-Prot protein existence level 4. Regulatory protein of the TOL plasmid xyl operons. XylS activates the xylXYZLTEGFJQKIH operon required for the degradation of toluene, m-xylene and p-xylene. From Pseudomonas putida (Arthrobacter siderocapsulatus).
   1424..1495    +  terminator     rrnB T1 terminator: transcription terminator T1 from the E. coli rrnB gene
   1511..1538    +  terminator     T7Te terminator: phage T7 early transcription terminator
   1625..1756    +  CDS            TcR (fragment): tetracycline efflux protein; tet; confers resistance to tetracycline
   1936..2524    -  rep_origin     ori: high-copy-number ColE1/pMB1/pBR322/pUC origin of replication
   2695..3555    -  CDS            AmpR: β-lactamase; bla; confers resistance to ampicillin, carbenicillin, and related antibiotics
   3556..3660    -  promoter       AmpR promoter: bla
   3762..60      +  CDS            O (fragment) (across the origin): VRPO_LAMBD - Protein inferred from homology: Swiss-Prot protein existence level 3. Necessary for the bidirectional replication of DNA. It interacts with the ori (origin of replication) region of the genome during the initiation of replication. From Escherichia phage lambda (Bacteriophage lambda).
