[The description below was written by a language model from this plasmid's Addgene catalogue record and pLannotate feature annotations shown in this document.]
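Description:
pBEAST-BenR is a high-copy bacterial plasmid built for cell-free protein synthesis and synthetic biology work, derived from pBEST-OR2-OR1-Pr-UTR1-deGFP-T500. It is about 3.9 kb, replicates in E. coli from a ColE1/pUC-type origin, and is selected with ampicillin through a β-lactamase gene under its native bla promoter. Short leftover fragments annotated as a tetracycline resistance gene and the phage lambda O gene appear to be non-functional backbone remnants.

The payload is BenR, a transcription factor from Pseudomonas putida, which replaces the deGFP reporter of the parent vector. The strong constitutive lambda-derived OR2-OR1-Pr promoter and the original 5′ UTR were kept. The UTR carries a ribosome binding site derived from phage T7 gene 10, annotated just upstream of the coding sequence. The automated annotation labels the roughly 950 bp open reading frame as XylS, a related P. putida regulator of the TOL xyl operons. This most likely reflects homology between the two regulators, and the catalogue entry identifies the insert as BenR.

According to the record, the expression unit was insulated with an upstream B0014 terminator and a downstream B0015 terminator. This is consistent with the annotated T7Te element before the cassette and the rrnB T1 plus T7Te elements after it. Forty-base-pair spacers flank the insert and the terminators so that the module can be moved by Gibson assembly into more complex constructs.

The plasmid's stated purpose is strong constitutive BenR production in cell-free reactions. The associated publication concerns cell-free biosensors that use metabolic transducers, so BenR presumably serves there as the sensing transcription factor. The record does not describe a reporter or a BenR-responsive promoter on this plasmid.
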