Addgene plasmid #114597: pBEAST-BenR
Purpose: "Strong constitutive expression of transcription factor, BenR, for cell-free expression"
Depositing lab: Jerome Bonnet. Depositing organization: CNRS UMR 5048, INSERM U1054, Centre de Biochimie Structurale. Publication: Plug-and-play metabolic transducers expand the chemical detection space of cell-free biosensors. Voyvodic PL, Pandi A, Koch M, Conejero I, Valjent E, Courtet P, Renard E, Faulon JL, Bonnet J. Nat Commun. 2019 Apr 12;10(1):1697. doi: 10.1038/s41467-019-09722-9. PubMed 30979906.
Backbone
  Vector backbone: pBEST-OR2-OR1-Pr-UTR1-deGFP-T500
  Modifications to backbone: Two 40bp spacers were added to the each end of the insert to facilitate Gibson assembly cloning into more complex constructs. Upstream and downstream terminators (B0014 and B0015, respectively) we also added, each flanked by two 40bp spacers. The OR2-OR1-Pr promoter and UTR were conserved, but deGFP was replaced by BenR.
  Vector type: Synthetic Biology ; Cell-Free Protein Synthesis
Growth in bacteria
  Bacterial resistance: Ampicillin, 100 μg/mL
  Growth temperature: 37°C
  Growth strain: DH5alpha
  Copy number: High Copy
Gene/Insert
  Gene/Insert name: BenR
  Species: Pseudomonas putida
  Insert size (bp): 957
  Promoter: OR2-OR1-Pr
  Cloning method: Gibson Cloning
  Sequencing primers: 5′ ACTATCGCACCATCAGCCAG; 3′ GGCACCTGTCCTACGAGTTG
Terms and licenses: Academic/Nonprofit Terms; Industry Terms: Not Available to Industry
How to cite: pBEAST-BenR was a gift from Jerome Bonnet (Addgene plasmid # 114597 ; http://n2t.net/addgene:114597 ; RRID:Addgene_114597)
